>Addgene plasmid #163116 | Red Glifon 3000 | depositor full sequence | sequence record 316046 | Red Glifon 3000 sequence 7059 bps
GACGGATCGGGAGATCTCCCGATCCCCTATGGTGCACTCTCAGTACAATCTGCTCTGATGCCGCATAGTT
AAGCCAGTATCTGCTCCCTGCTTGTGTGTTGGAGGTCGCTGAGTAGTGCGCGAGCAAAATTTAAGCTACA
ACAAGGCAAGGCTTGACCGACAATTGCATGAAGAATCTGCTTAGGGTTAGGCGTTTTGCGCTGCTTCGCG
ATGTACGGGCCAGATATACGCGTTGACATTGATTATTGACTAGTTATTAATAGTAATCAATTACGGGGTC
ATTAGTTCATAGCCCATATATGGAGTTCCGCGTTACATAACTTACGGTAAATGGCCCGCCTGGCTGACCG
CCCAACGACCCCCGCCCATTGACGTCAATAATGACGTATGTTCCCATAGTAACGCCAATAGGGACTTTCC
ATTGACGTCAATGGGTGGAGTATTTACGGTAAACTGCCCACTTGGCAGTACATCAAGTGTATCATATGCC
AAGTACGCCCCCTATTGACGTCAATGACGGTAAATGGCCCGCCTGGCATTATGCCCAGTACATGACCTTA
TGGGACTTTCCTACTTGGCAGTACATCTACGTATTAGTCATCGCTATTACCATGGTGATGCGGTTTTGGC
AGTACATCAATGGGCGTGGATAGCGGTTTGACTCACGGGGATTTCCAAGTCTCCACCCCATTGACGTCAA
TGGGAGTTTGTTTTGGCACCAAAATCAACGGGACTTTCCAAAATGTCGTAACAACTCCGCCCCATTGACG
CAAATGGGCGGTAGGCGTGTACGGTGGGAGGTCTATATAAGCAGAGCTCTCTGGCTAACTAGAGAACCCA
CTGCTTACTGGCTTATCGAAATTAATACGACTCACTATAGGGAGACCCAAGCTGGCTAGCGTTTAAACGG
GCCCTCTAGACTCGAGCGGCCGCCACTGTGCTGGATATCTGCAGAATTCCACCACACTGGACTAGTGGAT
CCATGCTGGTGAGCAAGGGCGGGGAGGATAACATGGCCATCATCAAGGAGTTCATGCGCTTCAAGGTGCA
CATGGAGGGCTCCGTGAACGGCCACGAGTTCGAGATCGAGGGCGAGGGCGAGGGCCGCCCCTACGAGGCC
TTTCAGACCGCTAAGCTGAAGGTGACCAAGGGTGGCCCCCTGCCCTTCGCCTGGGACATCCTGTCCCCTC
AGTTCATGTACGGCTCCAAGGCCTACATTAAGCACCCAGCCGACATCCCCGACTACTTCAAGCTGTCCTT
CCCCGAGGGCTTCAGGTGGGAGCGCGTGATGAACTTCGAGGACGGCGGCATTATTCACGTTAACCAGGAC
TCCTCCCTGCAGGACGGCGTATTCATCTACAAGGTGAAGCTGCGCGGCACCAACTTCCCCCCCGACGGCC
CCGTAATGCAGAAGAAGACCATGGGCTGGGAGGCTCTTCCTGGTACTGATGGGCGCATTGGTGTAACAAT
CTATAAGTACGACGATAACTGGATGTCTGTAGTGCGCAAGGCTATTGAGCAAGATGCGAAAGCCGCGCCA
GATGTTCAGCTGCTGATGAATGATTCTCAGAATGACCAGTCCAAGCAGAACGATCAGATCGACGTATTGC
TGGCGAAAGGGGTGAAGGCACTGGCAATCAACCTGGTTGACCCGGCAGCTGCGGGTACGGTGATTGAGAA
AGCGCGTGGGCAAAACGTGCCGGTGGTTTTCTTCAACAAAGAACCGTCTCGTAAGGCGCTGGATAGCTAC
GACAAAGCCTACTACGTTGGCACTGACTCCAAAGAGTCCGGCATTATTCAAGGCGATTTGATTGCTAAAC
ACTGGGCGGCGAATCAGGGTTGGGATCTGAACAAAGACGGTCAGATTCAGTTCGTACTGCTGAAAGGTGA
ACCGGGCCATCCGGATGCAGAAGCACGTACCACTTACGTGATTAAAGAATTGAACGATAAAGGCATCAAA
ACTGAACAGTTACAGTTAGATACCGCAATGTGGGACACCGCTCAGGCGAAAGATAAGATGGACGCCTGGC
TGTCTGGCCCGAACGCCAACAAAATCGAAGTGGTTATCGCCAACAACGATGCGATGGCAATGGGCGCGGT
TGAAGCGCTGAAAGCACACAACAAGTCCAGCATTCCGGTGTTTGGCGTCGATGCGCTGCCAGAAGCGCTG
GCGCTGGTGAAATCCGGTGCACTGGCGGGCACCGTACTGAACGATGCTAACAACCAGGCGAAAGCGACCT
TTGATCTGGCGAAAAACCTGGCCGATGGTAAAGGTGCGGCTGATGGCACCAACTGGAAAATCGACAACAA
AGTGGTCCGCGTACCTTATGTTGGCGTAGATAAAGACAACCTGTATGAGGGTTGGGTTTCCGAGCGGATG
TACCCCGAGGACGGCGCCCTGAAGAGCGAGATCAAGAAGGGGCTGAGGCTGAAGGACGGCGGCCACTACG
CCGCCGAGGTCAAGACCACCTACAAGGCCAAGAAGCCCGTGCAGCTGCCCGGCGCCTACATCGTCGACAT
CAAGTTGGACATCGTGTCCCACAACGAGGACTACACCATCGTGGAACAGTGCGAACGCGCCGAGGGCCGC
CACTCCACCGGCGGCATGGACGAGCTGTACAAGTAAAAGCTTAAGTTTAAACCGCTGATCAGCCTCGACT
GTGCCTTCTAGTTGCCAGCCATCTGTTGTTTGCCCCTCCCCCGTGCCTTCCTTGACCCTGGAAGGTGCCA
CTCCCACTGTCCTTTCCTAATAAAATGAGGAAATTGCATCGCATTGTCTGAGTAGGTGTCATTCTATTCT
GGGGGGTGGGGTGGGGCAGGACAGCAAGGGGGAGGATTGGGAAGACAATAGCAGGCATGCTGGGGATGCG
GTGGGCTCTATGGCTTCTGAGGCGGAAAGAACCAGCTGGGGCTCTAGGGGGTATCCCC
[124 nt withheld, positions 2929-3052]
C
[91 nt withheld, positions 3054-3144]
A
[49 nt withheld, positions 3146-3194]
CCTTTGACGTTGGAGTCCACGTTCTTT
[37 nt withheld, positions 3222-3258]
ACCCTATCTCGGTCTATTCTTTTGATTTATAAGGGATTTTGCCGATTTCGGCCTATTGGTTAAAAAATGA
GCTGATTTAACAAAAATTTAACGCGAATTAATTCTGTGGAATGTGTGTCAGTTAGGGTGTGGAAAGTCCC
CAGGCTCCCCAGCAGGCAGAAGTATGCAAAGCATGCATCTCAATTAGTCAGCAACCAGGTGTGGAAAGTC
CCCAGGCTCCCCAGCAGGCAGAAGTATGCAAAGCATGCATCTCAATTAGTCAGCAACCATAGTCCCGCCC
CTAACTCCGCCCATCCCGCCCCTAACTCCGCCCAGTTCCGCCCATTCTCCGCCCCATGGCTGACTAATTT
TTTTTATTTATGCAGAGGCCGAGGCCGCCTCTGCCTCTGAGCTATTCCAGAAGTAGTGAGGAGGCTTTTT
TGGAGGCCTAGGCTTTTGCAAAAAGCTCCCGGGAGCTTGTATATCCATTTTCGGATCTGATCAAGAGACA
GGATGAGGATCGTTTCGCATGATTGAACAAGATGGATTGCACGCAGGTTCTCCGGCCGCTTGGGTGGAGA
GGCTATTCGGCTATGACTGGGCACAACAGACAATCGGCTGCTCTGATGCCGCCGTGTTCCGGCTGTCAGC
GCAGGGGCGCCCGGTTCTTTTTGTCAAGACCGACCTGTCCGGTGCCCTGAATGAACTGCAGGACGAGGCA
GCGCGGCTATCGTGGCTGGCCACGACGGGCGTTCCTTGCGCAGCTGTGCTCGACGTTGTCACTGAAGCGG
GAAGGGACTGGCTGCTATTGGGCGAAGTGCCGGGGCAGGATCTCCTGTCATCTCACCTTGCTCCTGCCGA
GAAAGTATCCATCATGGCTGATGCAATGCGGCGGCTGCATACGCTTGATCCGGCTACCTGCCCATTCGAC
CACCAAGCGAAACATCGCATCGAGCGAGCACGTACTCGGATGGAAGCCGGTCTTGTCGATCAGGATGATC
TGGACGAAGAGCATCAGGGGCTCGCGCCAGCCGAACTGTTCGCCAGGCTCAAGGCGCGCATGCCCGACGG
CGAGGATCTCGTCGTGACCCATGGCGATGCCTGCTTGCCGAATATCATGGTGGAAAATGGCCGCTTTTCT
GGATTCATCGACTGTGGCCGGCTGGGTGTGGCGGACCGCTATCAGGACATAGCGTTGGCTACCCGTGATA
TTGCTGAAGAGCTTGGCGGCGAATGGGCTGACCGCTTCCTCGTGCTTTACGGTATCGCCGCTCCCGATTC
GCAGCGCATCGCCTTCTATCGCCTTCTTGACGAGTTCTTCTGAGCGGGACTCTGGGGTTCGAAATGACCG
ACCAAGCGACGCCCAACCTGCCATCACGAGATTTCGATTCCACCGCCGCCTTCTATGAAAGGTTGGGCTT
CGGAATCGTTTTCCGGGACGCCGGCTGGATGATCCTCCAGCGCGGGGATCTCATGCTGGAGTTCTTCGCC
CACCCCAACTTGTTTATTGCAGCTTATAATGGTTACAAATAAAGCAATAGCATCACAAATTTCACAAATA
AAGCATTTTTTTCACTGCATTCTAGTTGTGGTTTGTCCAAACTCATCAATGTATCTTATCATGTCTGTAT
ACCGTCGACCTCTAGCTAGAGCTTGGCGTAATCATGGTCATAGCTGTTTCCTGTGTGAAATTGTTATCCG
CTCACAATTCCACACAACATACGAGCCGGAAGCATAAAGTGTAAAGCCTGGGGTGCCTAATGAGTGAGCT
AACTCACATTAATTGCGTTGCGCTCACTGCCCGCTTTCCAGTCGGGAAACCTGTCGTGCCAGCTGCATTA
ATGAATCGGCCAACGCGCGGGGAGAGGCGGTTTGCGTATTGGGCGCTCTTCCGCTTCCTCGCTCACTGAC
TCGCTGCGCTCGGTCGTTCGGCTGCGGCGAGCGGTATCAGCTCACTCAAAGGCGGTAATACGGTTATCCA
CAGAATCAGGGGATAACGCAGGAAAGAACATGTGAGCAAAAGGCCAGCAAAAGGCCAGGAACCGTAAAAA
GGCCGCGTTGCTGGCGTTTTTCCATAGGCTCCGCCCCCCTGACGAGCATCACAAAAATCGACGCTCAAGT
CAGAGGTGGCGAAACCCGACAGGACTATAAAGATACCAGGCGTTTCCCCCTGGAAGCTCCCTCGTGCGCT
CTCCTGTTCCGACCCTGCCGCTTACCGGATACCTGTCCGCCTTTCTCCCTTCGGGAAGCGTGGCGCTTTC
TCATAGCTCACGCTGTAGGTATCTCAGTTCGGTGTAGGTCGTTCGCTCCAAGCTGGGCTGTGTGCACGAA
CCCCCCGTTCAGCCCGACCGCTGCGCCTTATCCGGTAACTATCGTCTTGAGTCCAACCCGGTAAGACACG
ACTTATCGCCACTGGCAGCAGCCACTGGTAACAGGATTAGCAGAGCGAGGTATGTAGGCGGTGCTACAGA
GTTCTTGAAGTGGTGGCCTAACTACGGCTACACTAGAAGAACAGTATTTGGTATCTGCGCTCTGCTGAAG
CCAGTTACCTTCGGAAAAAGAGTTGGTAGCTCTTGATCCGGCAAACAAACCACCGCTGGTAGCGGTTTTT
TTGTTTGCAAGCAGCAGATTACGCGCAGAAAAAAAGGATCTCAAGAAGATCCTTTGATCTTTTCTACGGG
GTCTGACGCTCAGTGGAACGAAAACTCACGTTAAGGGATTTTGGTCATGAGATTATCAAAAAGGATCTTC
ACCTAGATCCTTTTAAATTAAAAATGAAGTTTTAAATCAATCTAAAGTATATATGAGTAAACTTGGTCTG
ACAGTTACCAATGCTTAATCAGTGAGGCACCTATCTCAGCGATCTGTCTATTTCGTTCATCCATAGTTGC
CTGACTCCCCGTCGTGTAGATAACTACGATACGGGAGGGCTTACCATCTGGCCCCAGTGCTGCAATGATA
CCGCGAGACCCACGCTCACCGGCTCCAGATTTATCAGCAATAAACCAGCCAGCCGGAAGGGCCGAGCGCA
GAAGTGGTCCTGCAACTTTATCCGCCTCCATCCAGTCTATTAATTGTTGCCGGGAAGCTAGAGTAAGTAG
TTCGCCAGTTAATAGTTTGCGCAACGTTGTTGCCATTGCTACAGGCATCGTGGTGTCACGCTCGTCGTTT
GGTATGGCTTCATTCAGCTCCGGTTCCCAACGATCAAGGCGAGTTACATGATCCCCCATGTTGTGCAAAA
AAGCGGTTAGCTCCTTCGGTCCTCCGATCGTTGTCAGAAGTAAGTTGGCCGCAGTGTTATCACTCATGGT
TATGGCAGCACTGCATAATTCTCTTACTGTCATGCCATCCGTAAGATGCTTTTCTGTGACTGGTGAGTAC
TCAACCAAGTCATTCTGAGAATAGTGTATGCGGCGACCGAGTTGCTCTTGCCCGGCGTCAATACGGGATA
ATACCGCGCCACATAGCAGAACTTTAAAAGTGCTCATCATTGGAAAACGTTCTTCGGGGCGAAAACTCTC
AAGGATCTTACCGCTGTTGAGATCCAGTTCGATGTAACCCACTCGTGCACCCAACTGATCTTCAGCATCT
TTTACTTTCACCAGCGTTTCTGGGTGAGCAAAAACAGGAAGGCAAAATGCCGCAAAAAAGGGAATAAGGG
CGACACGGAAATGTTGAATACTCATACTCTTCCTTTTTCAATATTATTGAAGCATTTATCAGGGTTATTG
TCTCATGAGCGGATACATATTTGAATGTATTTAGAAAAATAAACAAATAGGGGTTCCGCGCACATTTCCC
CGAAAAGTGCCACCTGACGTC
Features (pLannotate 1.2.2; 22 found; start..end, strand, type, name):
     28..80      -  misc_feature   bom (fragment): basis of mobility region from pBR322
    235..614     +  enhancer       CMV enhancer: human cytomegalovirus immediate early enhancer
    615..818     +  promoter       CMV promoter: human cytomegalovirus (CMV) immediate early promoter
    814..847     +  LTR            5' LTR (truncated) (fragment): truncated 5' long terminal repeat (LTR) from HIV-1
    863..881     +  promoter       T7 promoter: promoter for bacteriophage T7 RNA polymerase
    987..1434    +  CDS            mApple (fragment): photostable monomeric derivative of DsRed (Shaner et al., 2008) mammalian codon-optimized
   1448..2359    +  CDS            mglB (fragment): DGAL_ECOLI - Experimental evidence at protein level: Swiss-Prot protein existence level 1. This protein is involved in the active transport of galactose and glucose. It plays a role in the chemotaxis towards the two sugars by interacting with the trg chemoreceptor. From Escherichia coli (strain K12).
   2372..2626    +  CDS            mApple (fragment): photostable monomeric derivative of DsRed (Shaner et al., 2008) mammalian codon-optimized
   2659..2883    +  polyA_signal   bGH poly(A) signal: bovine growth hormone polyadenylation signal
   2887..2908    +  promoter       SV40 promoter (fragment): SV40 enhancer and early promoter
   2929..3357    +  rep_origin     f1 ori (sequence partly withheld): f1 bacteriophage origin of replication; arrow indicates direction of (+) strand synthesis
   3371..3700    +  promoter       SV40 promoter: SV40 enhancer and early promoter
   3767..4558    +  CDS            neo: KKA2_KLEPN - Also known as kan, nptII. Experimental evidence at protein level: Swiss-Prot protein existence level 1. Resistance to kanamycin, neomycin, paromomycin, ribostamycin, butirosin and gentamicin B. From Klebsiella pneumoniae.
   4582..4740    +  CDS            ble (fragment): BLE_KLEPN - Experimental evidence at protein level: Swiss-Prot protein existence level 1. Binding protein with a strong affinity to the bleomycin family of antibiotics. Binds to CL990; an antimitotic-antibiotic compound. From Klebsiella pneumoniae.
   4735..4856    +  polyA_signal   SV40 poly(A) signal: SV40 polyadenylation signal
   4929..4945    -  protein_bind   lac operator: The lac repressor binds to the lac operator to inhibit transcription in E. coli. This inhibition can be relieved by adding lactose or isopropyl-β-D-thiogalactopyranoside (IPTG). lac repressor encoded by lacI
   4953..4983    -  promoter       lac promoter: promoter for the E. coli lac operon
   4998..5019    -  protein_bind   CAP binding site: CAP binding activates transcription in the presence of cAMP. E. coli catabolite activator protein
   5032..5124    -  CDS            lacI (fragment): lac repressor; lacI; The lac repressor binds to the lac operator to inhibit transcription in E. coli. This inhibition can be relieved by adding lactose or isopropyl-β-D-thiogalactopyranoside (IPTG).
   5307..5892    -  rep_origin     ori: high-copy-number ColE1/pMB1/pBR322/pUC origin of replication
   6063..6923    -  CDS            AmpR: β-lactamase; bla; confers resistance to ampicillin, carbenicillin, and related antibiotics
   6924..7028    -  promoter       AmpR promoter: bla
