>Addgene plasmid #163116 | Red Glifon 3000 | addgene full sequence | sequence record 321699 | Addgene NGS Result
GACATTGATTATTGACTAGTTATTAATAGTAATCAATTACGGGGTCATTAGTTCATAGCCCATATATGGA
GTTCCGCGTTACATAACTTACGGTAAATGGCCCGCCTGGCTGACCGCCCAACGACCCCCGCCCATTGACG
TCAATAATGACGTATGTTCCCATAGTAACGCCAATAGGGACTTTCCATTGACGTCAATGGGTGGAGTATT
TACGGTAAACTGCCCACTTGGCAGTACATCAAGTGTATCATATGCCAAGTACGCCCCCTATTGACGTCAA
TGACGGTAAATGGCCCGCCTGGCATTATGCCCAGTACATGACCTTATGGGACTTTCCTACTTGGCAGTAC
ATCTACGTATTAGTCATCGCTATTACCATGGTGATGCGGTTTTGGCAGTACATCAATGGGCGTGGATAGC
GGTTTGACTCACGGGGATTTCCAAGTCTCCACCCCATTGACGTCAATGGGAGTTTGTTTTGGCACCAAAA
TCAACGGGACTTTCCAAAATGTCGTAACAACTCCGCCCCATTGACGCAAATGGGCGGTAGGCGTGTACGG
TGGGAGGTCTATATAAGCAGAGCTCTCTGGCTAACTAGAGAACCCACTGCTTACTGGCTTATCGAAATTA
ATACGACTCACTATAGGGAGACCCAAGCTGGCTAGCGTTTAAACGGGCCCTCTAGACTCGAGCGGCCGCC
ACTGTGCTGGATATCTGCAGAATTCCACCACACTGGACTAGTGGATCCATGCTGGTGAGCAAGGGCGGGG
AGGATAACATGGCCATCATCAAGGAGTTCATGCGCTTCAAGGTGCACATGGAGGGCTCCGTGAACGGCCA
CGAGTTCGAGATCGAGGGCGAGGGCGAGGGCCGCCCCTACGAGGCCTTTCAGACCGCTAAGCTGAAGGTG
ACCAAGGGTGGCCCCCTGCCCTTCGCCTGGGACATCCTGTCCCCTCAGTTCATGTACGGCTCCAAGGCCT
ACATTAAGCACCCAGCCGACATCCCCGACTACTTCAAGCTGTCCTTCCCCGAGGGCTTCAGGTGGGAGCG
CGTGATGAACTTCGAGGACGGCGGCATTATTCACGTTAACCAGGACTCCTCCCTGCAGGACGGCGTATTC
ATCTACAAGGTGAAGCTGCGCGGCACCAACTTCCCCCCCGACGGCCCCGTAATGCAGAAGAAGACCATGG
GCTGGGAGGCTCTTCCTGGTACTGATGGGCGCATTGGTGTAACAATCTATAAGTACGACGATAACTGGAT
GTCTGTAGTGCGCAAGGCTATTGAGCAAGATGCGAAAGCCGCGCCAGATGTTCAGCTGCTGATGAATGAT
TCTCAGAATGACCAGTCCAAGCAGAACGATCAGATCGACGTATTGCTGGCGAAAGGGGTGAAGGCACTGG
CAATCAACCTGGTTGACCCGGCAGCTGCGGGTACGGTGATTGAGAAAGCGCGTGGGCAAAACGTGCCGGT
GGTTTTCTTCAACAAAGAACCGTCTCGTAAGGCGCTGGATAGCTACGACAAAGCCTACTACGTTGGCACT
GACTCCAAAGAGTCCGGCATTATTCAAGGCGATTTGATTGCTAAACACTGGGCGGCGAATCAGGGTTGGG
ATCTGAACAAAGACGGTCAGATTCAGTTCGTACTGCTGAAAGGTGAACCGGGCCATCCGGATGCAGAAGC
ACGTACCACTTACGTGATTAAAGAATTGAACGATAAAGGCATCAAAACTGAACAGTTACAGTTAGATACC
GCAATGTGGGACACCGCTCAGGCGAAAGATAAGATGGACGCCTGGCTGTCTGGCCCGAACGCCAACAAAA
TCGAAGTGGTTATCGCCAACAACGATGCGATGGCAATGGGCGCGGTTGAAGCGCTGAAAGCACACAACAA
GTCCAGCATTCCGGTGTTTGGCGTCGATGCGCTGCCAGAAGCGCTGGCGCTGGTGAAATCCGGTGCACTG
GCGGGCACCGTACTGAACGATGCTAACAACCAGGCGAAAGCGACCTTTGATCTGGCGAAAAACCTGGCCG
ATGGTAAAGGTGCGGCTGATGGCACCAACTGGAAAATCGACAACAAAGTGGTCCGCGTACCTTATGTTGG
CGTAGATAAAGACAACCTGTATGAGGGTTGGGTTTCCGAGCGGATGTACCCCGAGGACGGCGCCCTGAAG
AGCGAGATCAAGAAGGGGCTGAGGCTGAAGGACGGCGGCCACTACGCCGCCGAGGTCAAGACCACCTACA
AGGCCAAGAAGCCCGTGCAGCTGCCCGGCGCCTACATCGTCGACATCAAGTTGGACATCGTGTCCCACAA
CGAGGACTACACCATCGTGGAACAGTGCGAACGCGCCGAGGGCCGCCACTCCACCGGCGGCATGGACGAG
CTGTACAAGTAAAAGCTTAAGTTTAAACCGCTGATCAGCCTCGACTGTGCCTTCTAGTTGCCAGCCATCT
GTTGTTTGCCCCTCCCCCGTGCCTTCCTTGACCCTGGAAGGTGCCACTCCCACTGTCCTTTCCTAATAAA
ATGAGGAAATTGCATCGCATTGTCTGAGTAGGTGTCATTCTATTCTGGGGGGTGGGGTGGGGCAGGACAG
CAAGGGGGAGGATTGGGAAGACAATAGCAGGCATGCTGGGGATGCGGTGGGCTCTATGGCTTCTGAGGCG
GAAAGAACCAGCTGGGGCTCTAGGGGGTATCCCC
[124 nt withheld, positions 2695-2818]
C
[91 nt withheld, positions 2820-2910]
A
[49 nt withheld, positions 2912-2960]
CCTTTGACGTTGGAGTCCACGTTCTTT
[37 nt withheld, positions 2988-3024]
ACCCTATCTCGGTCTATTCTTTTGATTTATAAGGGATTTTGCCGATTTCGGCCTATTGGTTAAAAAATGA
GCTGATTTAACAAAAATTTAACGCGAATTAATTCTGTGGAATGTGTGTCAGTTAGGGTGTGGAAAGTCCC
CAGGCTCCCCAGCAGGCAGAAGTATGCAAAGCATGCATCTCAATTAGTCAGCAACCAGGTGTGGAAAGTC
CCCAGGCTCCCCAGCAGGCAGAAGTATGCAAAGCATGCATCTCAATTAGTCAGCAACCATAGTCCCGCCC
CTAACTCCGCCCATCCCGCCCCTAACTCCGCCCAGTTCCGCCCATTCTCCGCCCCATGGCTGACTAATTT
TTTTTATTTATGCAGAGGCCGAGGCCGCCTCTGCCTCTGAGCTATTCCAGAAGTAGTGAGGAGGCTTTTT
TGGAGGCCTAGGCTTTTGCAAAAAGCTCCCGGGAGCTTGTATATCCATTTTCGGATCTGATCAAGAGACA
GGATGAGGATCGTTTCGCATGATTGAACAAGATGGATTGCACGCAGGTTCTCCGGCCGCTTGGGTGGAGA
GGCTATTCGGCTATGACTGGGCACAACAGACAATCGGCTGCTCTGATGCCGCCGTGTTCCGGCTGTCAGC
GCAGGGGCGCCCGGTTCTTTTTGTCAAGACCGACCTGTCCGGTGCCCTGAATGAACTGCAGGACGAGGCA
GCGCGGCTATCGTGGCTGGCCACGACGGGCGTTCCTTGCGCAGCTGTGCTCGACGTTGTCACTGAAGCGG
GAAGGGACTGGCTGCTATTGGGCGAAGTGCCGGGGCAGGATCTCCTGTCATCTCACCTTGCTCCTGCCGA
GAAAGTATCCATCATGGCTGATGCAATGCGGCGGCTGCATACGCTTGATCCGGCTACCTGCCCATTCGAC
CACCAAGCGAAACATCGCATCGAGCGAGCACGTACTCGGATGGAAGCCGGTCTTGTCGATCAGGATGATC
TGGACGAAGAGCATCAGGGGCTCGCGCCAGCCGAACTGTTCGCCAGGCTCAAGGCGCGCATGCCCGACGG
CGAGGATCTCGTCGTGACCCATGGCGATGCCTGCTTGCCGAATATCATGGTGGAAAATGGCCGCTTTTCT
GGATTCATCGACTGTGGCCGGCTGGGTGTGGCGGACCGCTATCAGGACATAGCGTTGGCTACCCGTGATA
TTGCTGAAGAGCTTGGCGGCGAATGGGCTGACCGCTTCCTCGTGCTTTACGGTATCGCCGCTCCCGATTC
GCAGCGCATCGCCTTCTATCGCCTTCTTGACGAGTTCTTCTGAGCGGGACTCTGGGGTTCGAAATGACCG
ACCAAGCGACGCCCAACCTGCCATCACGAGATTTCGATTCCACCGCCGCCTTCTATGAAAGGTTGGGCTT
CGGAATCGTTTTCCGGGACGCCGGCTGGATGATCCTCCAGCGCGGGGATCTCATGCTGGAGTTCTTCGCC
CACCCCAACTTGTTTATTGCAGCTTATAATGGTTACAAATAAAGCAATAGCATCACAAATTTCACAAATA
AAGCATTTTTTTCACTGCATTCTAGTTGTGGTTTGTCCAAACTCATCAATGTATCTTATCATGTCTGTAT
ACCGTCGACCTCTAGCTAGAGCTTGGCGTAATCATGGTCATAGCTGTTTCCTGTGTGAAATTGTTATCCG
CTCACAATTCCACACAACATACGAGCCGGAAGCATAAAGTGTAAAGCCTGGGGTGCCTAATGAGTGAGCT
AACTCACATTAATTGCGTTGCGCTCACTGCCCGCTTTCCAGTCGGGAAACCTGTCGTGCCAGCTGCATTA
ATGAATCGGCCAACGCGCGGGGAGAGGCGGTTTGCGTATTGGGCGCTCTTCCGCTTCCTCGCTCACTGAC
TCGCTGCGCTCGGTCGTTCGGCTGCGGCGAGCGGTATCAGCTCACTCAAAGGCGGTAATACGGTTATCCA
CAGAATCAGGGGATAACGCAGGAAAGAACATGTGAGCAAAAGGCCAGCAAAAGGCCAGGAACCGTAAAAA
GGCCGCGTTGCTGGCGTTTTTCCATAGGCTCCGCCCCCCTGACGAGCATCACAAAAATCGACGCTCAAGT
CAGAGGTGGCGAAACCCGACAGGACTATAAAGATACCAGGCGTTTCCCCCTGGAAGCTCCCTCGTGCGCT
CTCCTGTTCCGACCCTGCCGCTTACCGGATACCTGTCCGCCTTTCTCCCTTCGGGAAGCGTGGCGCTTTC
TCATAGCTCACGCTGTAGGTATCTCAGTTCGGTGTAGGTCGTTCGCTCCAAGCTGGGCTGTGTGCACGAA
CCCCCCGTTCAGCCCGACCGCTGCGCCTTATCCGGTAACTATCGTCTTGAGTCCAACCCGGTAAGACACG
ACTTATCGCCACTGGCAGCAGCCACTGGTAACAGGATTAGCAGAGCGAGGTATGTAGGCGGTGCTACAGA
GTTCTTGAAGTGGTGGCCTAACTACGGCTACACTAGAAGAACAGTATTTGGTATCTGCGCTCTGCTGAAG
CCAGTTACCTTCGGAAAAAGAGTTGGTAGCTCTTGATCCGGCAAACAAACCACCGCTGGTAGCGGTGGTT
TTTTTGTTTGCAAGCAGCAGATTACGCGCAGAAAAAAAGGATCTCAAGAAGATCCTTTGATCTTTTCTAC
GGGGTCTGACGCTCAGTGGAACGAAAACTCACGTTAAGGGATTTTGGTCATGAGATTATCAAAAAGGATC
TTCACCTAGATCCTTTTAAATTAAAAATGAAGTTTTAAATCAATCTAAAGTATATATGAGTAAACTTGGT
CTGACAGTTACCAATGCTTAATCAGTGAGGCACCTATCTCAGCGATCTGTCTATTTCGTTCATCCATAGT
TGCCTGACTCCCCGTCGTGTAGATAACTACGATACGGGAGGGCTTACCATCTGGCCCCAGTGCTGCAATG
ATACCGCGAGACCCACGCTCACCGGCTCCAGATTTATCAGCAATAAACCAGCCAGCCGGAAGGGCCGAGC
GCAGAAGTGGTCCTGCAACTTTATCCGCCTCCATCCAGTCTATTAATTGTTGCCGGGAAGCTAGAGTAAG
TAGTTCGCCAGTTAATAGTTTGCGCAACGTTGTTGCCATTGCTACAGGCATCGTGGTGTCACGCTCGTCG
TTTGGTATGGCTTCATTCAGCTCCGGTTCCCAACGATCAAGGCGAGTTACATGATCCCCCATGTTGTGCA
AAAAAGCGGTTAGCTCCTTCGGTCCTCCGATCGTTGTCAGAAGTAAGTTGGCCGCAGTGTTATCACTCAT
GGTTATGGCAGCACTGCATAATTCTCTTACTGTCATGCCATCCGTAAGATGCTTTTCTGTGACTGGTGAG
TACTCAACCAAGTCATTCTGAGAATAGTGTATGCGGCGACCGAGTTGCTCTTGCCCGGCGTCAATACGGG
ATAATACCGCGCCACATAGCAGAACTTTAAAAGTGCTCATCATTGGAAAACGTTCTTCGGGGCGAAAACT
CTCAAGGATCTTACCGCTGTTGAGATCCAGTTCGATGTAACCCACTCGTGCACCCAACTGATCTTCAGCA
TCTTTTACTTTCACCAGCGTTTCTGGGTGAGCAAAAACAGGAAGGCAAAATGCCGCAAAAAAGGGAATAA
GGGCGACACGGAAATGTTGAATACTCATACTCTTCCTTTTTCAATATTATTGAAGCATTTATCAGGGTTA
TTGTCTCATGAGCGGATACATATTTGAATGTATTTAGAAAAATAAACAAATAGGGGTTCCGCGCACATTT
CCCCGAAAAGTGCCACCTGACGTCGACGGATCGGGAGATCTCCCGATCCCCTATGGTGCACTCTCAGTAC
AATCTGCTCTGATGCCGCATAGTTAAGCCAGTATCTGCTCCCTGCTTGTGTGTTGGAGGTCGCTGAGTAG
TGCGCGAGCAAAATTTAAGCTACAACAAGGCAAGGCTTGACCGACAATTGCATGAAGAATCTGCTTAGGG
TTAGGCGTTTTGCGCTGCTTCGCGATGTACGGGCCAGATATACGCGTT
Features (pLannotate 1.2.2; 22 found; start..end, strand, type, name):
      1..380     +  enhancer       CMV enhancer: human cytomegalovirus immediate early enhancer
    381..584     +  promoter       CMV promoter: human cytomegalovirus (CMV) immediate early promoter
    580..613     +  LTR            5' LTR (truncated) (fragment): truncated 5' long terminal repeat (LTR) from HIV-1
    629..647     +  promoter       T7 promoter: promoter for bacteriophage T7 RNA polymerase
    753..1200    +  CDS            mApple (fragment): photostable monomeric derivative of DsRed (Shaner et al., 2008) mammalian codon-optimized
   1214..2125    +  CDS            mglB (fragment): DGAL_ECOLI - Experimental evidence at protein level: Swiss-Prot protein existence level 1. This protein is involved in the active transport of galactose and glucose. It plays a role in the chemotaxis towards the two sugars by interacting with the trg chemoreceptor. From Escherichia coli (strain K12).
   2138..2392    +  CDS            mApple (fragment): photostable monomeric derivative of DsRed (Shaner et al., 2008) mammalian codon-optimized
   2425..2649    +  polyA_signal   bGH poly(A) signal: bovine growth hormone polyadenylation signal
   2653..2674    +  promoter       SV40 promoter (fragment): SV40 enhancer and early promoter
   2695..3123    +  rep_origin     f1 ori (sequence partly withheld): f1 bacteriophage origin of replication; arrow indicates direction of (+) strand synthesis
   3137..3466    +  promoter       SV40 promoter: SV40 enhancer and early promoter
   3533..4324    +  CDS            neo: KKA2_KLEPN - Also known as kan, nptII. Experimental evidence at protein level: Swiss-Prot protein existence level 1. Resistance to kanamycin, neomycin, paromomycin, ribostamycin, butirosin and gentamicin B. From Klebsiella pneumoniae.
   4348..4506    +  CDS            ble (fragment): BLE_KLEPN - Experimental evidence at protein level: Swiss-Prot protein existence level 1. Binding protein with a strong affinity to the bleomycin family of antibiotics. Binds to CL990; an antimitotic-antibiotic compound. From Klebsiella pneumoniae.
   4501..4622    +  polyA_signal   SV40 poly(A) signal: SV40 polyadenylation signal
   4695..4711    -  protein_bind   lac operator: The lac repressor binds to the lac operator to inhibit transcription in E. coli. This inhibition can be relieved by adding lactose or isopropyl-β-D-thiogalactopyranoside (IPTG). lac repressor encoded by lacI
   4719..4749    -  promoter       lac promoter: promoter for the E. coli lac operon
   4764..4785    -  protein_bind   CAP binding site: CAP binding activates transcription in the presence of cAMP. E. coli catabolite activator protein
   4798..4890    -  CDS            lacI (fragment): lac repressor; lacI; The lac repressor binds to the lac operator to inhibit transcription in E. coli. This inhibition can be relieved by adding lactose or isopropyl-β-D-thiogalactopyranoside (IPTG).
   5073..5661    -  rep_origin     ori: high-copy-number ColE1/pMB1/pBR322/pUC origin of replication
   5832..6692    -  CDS            AmpR: β-lactamase; bla; confers resistance to ampicillin, carbenicillin, and related antibiotics
   6693..6797    -  promoter       AmpR promoter: bla
   6856..6908    -  misc_feature   bom (fragment): basis of mobility region from pBR322
