[The description below was written by a language model from this plasmid's Addgene catalogue record and pLannotate feature annotations shown in this document.]
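Description:
Red Glifon 3000 is a mammalian expression plasmid built on the pcDNA3.1(-) backbone that encodes a single-fluorophore, red genetically encoded glucose sensor described as the lower-affinity member of its series. The synthetic insert of about 1.6 kb sits between BamHI and HindIII sites, both retained. It is transcribed from the human cytomegalovirus immediate-early enhancer/promoter and terminated by the bovine growth hormone polyadenylation signal. A T7 promoter lies just upstream of the coding region, as is standard for this backbone.

The feature tables show how the sensor is arranged. A large portion of the E. coli periplasmic glucose/galactose-binding protein MglB is inserted between two fragments of the red fluorescent protein mApple, giving one continuous fusion. In designs of this kind, sugar binding changes the conformation of the binding domain, which alters the chromophore environment and therefore the fluorescence intensity. This allows intracellular glucose dynamics to be imaged in living cells. The record does not state which mutations or linkers set the reduced affinity.

The plasmid is propagated in E. coli through a high-copy ColE1/pUC-type origin with ampicillin selection (β-lactamase under its own promoter). An f1 origin is also present. For mammalian cells, an SV40 early promoter drives the neomycin phosphotransferase gene, followed by an SV40 poly(A) signal, which would permit G418 selection of stable lines. The short HIV-1 LTR, ble, lacI and bom annotations are small fragment matches within backbone sequence, not functional elements. The depositor and sequencing-derived records show the same feature order and differ by only a few nucleotides in length. Both are slightly longer than the catalogued total size.
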