Addgene plasmid #163116: Red Glifon 3000
Purpose: Red fluorescent protein-based glucose sensor for mammalian cells with lower affinity
Depositing lab: Takashi Tsuboi. Depositing organization: University of Tokyo, Graduate School of Arts and Sciences. Publication: Development of red genetically encoded biosensor for visualization of intracellular glucose dynamics. Mita M, Sugawara I, Harada K, Ito M, Takizawa M, Ishida K, Ueda H, Kitaguchi T, Tsuboi T. Cell Chem Biol. 2021 Jun 29. pii: S2451-9456(21)00301-9. doi: 10.1016/j.chembiol.2021.06.002. PubMed 34197723.
Backbone
  Vector backbone: pcDNA3.1(-)
  Backbone size w/o insert (bp): 5400
  Total vector size (bp): 7044
  Vector type: Mammalian Expression
Growth in bacteria
  Bacterial resistance: Ampicillin, 100 μg/mL
  Growth temperature: 37°C
  Growth strain: DH5alpha
  Copy number: High Copy
Gene/Insert
  Gene/Insert name: Red Glifon 3000
  Species: Synthetic
  Insert size (bp): 1644
  Promoter: CMV
  Cloning method: Restriction Enzyme; 5′ cloning site BamHI (not destroyed); 3′ cloning site HindIII (not destroyed)
  Sequencing primers: 5′ CMV Forward; 3′ BGH Reverse
Terms and licenses: Academic/Nonprofit Terms; Industry Terms: Not Available to Industry
How to cite: Red Glifon 3000 was a gift from Takashi Tsuboi (Addgene plasmid # 163116 ; http://n2t.net/addgene:163116 ; RRID:Addgene_163116)
